>Addgene plasmid #81904 | pDONR223_BTC_WT | addgene full sequence | sequence record 169281 | Addgene NGS Result
CTTTCCTGCGTTATCCCCTGATTCTGTGGATAACCGTATTACCGCCTTTGAGTGAGCTGATACCGCTCGC
CGCAGCCGAACGACCGAGCGCAGCGAGTCAGTGAGCGAGGAAGCGGAAGAGCGCCCAATACGCAAACCGC
CTCTCCCCGCGCGTTGGCCGATTCATTAATGCAGCTGGCACGACAGGTTTCCCGACTGGAAAGCGGGCAG
TGAGCGCAACGCAATTAATACGCGTACCGCTAGCCAGGAAGAGTTTGTAGAAACGCAAAAAGGCCATCCG
TCAGGATGGCCTTCTGCTTAGTTTGATGCCTGGCAGTTTATGGCGGGCGTCCTGCCCGCCACCCTCCGGG
CCGTTGCTTCACAACGTTCAAATCCGCTCCCGGCGGATTTGTCCTACTCAGGAGAGCGTTCACCGACAAA
CAACAGATAAAACGAAAGGCCCAGTCTTCCGACTGAGCCTTTCGTTTTATTTGATGCCTGGCAGTTCCCT
ACTCTCGCGTTAACGCTAGCATGGATGTTTTCCCAGTCACGACGTTGTAAAACGACGGCCAGTCTTAAGC
TCGGGCCCCAAATAATGATTTTATTTTGACTGATAGTGACCTGTTCGTTGCAACAAATTGATGAGCAATG
CTTTTTTATAATGCCAACTTTGTACAAAAAAGTTGGCACCATGGACCGGGCCGCCCGGTGCAGCGGCGCC
AGCTCCCTGCCACTGCTCCTGGCCCTTGCCCTGGGTCTAGTGATCCTTCACTGTGTGGTGGCAGATGGGA
ATTCCACCAGAAGTCCTGAAACTAATGGCCTCCTCTGTGGAGACCCTGAGGAAAACTGTGCAGCTACCAC
CACACAATCAAAGCGGAAAGGCCACTTCTCTAGGTGCCCCAAGCAATACAAGCATTACTGCATCAAAGGG
AGATGCCGCTTCGTGGTGGCCGAGCAGACGCCCTCCTGTGTCTGTGATGAAGGCTACATTGGAGCAAGGT
GTGAGAGAGTTGACTTGTTTTACCTAAGAGGAGACAGAGGACAGATTCTGGTGATTTGTATGATAGCAGT
TATGGTAGTTTTTATTATTTTGGTCATCGGTGTCTGCACATGCTGTCACCCTCTTCGGAAACGTCGTAAA
AGAAAGAAGAAAGAAGAAGAAATGGAAACTCTGGGTAAAGATATAACTCCTATCAATGAAGATATTGAAG
AGACAAATATTGCTTGATTGCCAACTTTCTTGTACAAAGTTGGCATTATAAGAAAGCATTGCTTATCAAT
TTGTTGCAACGAACAGGTCACTATCAGTCAAAATAAAATCATTATTTGCCATCCAGCTGATATCCCCTAT
AGTGAGTCGTATTACATGGTCATAGCTGTTTCCTGGCAGCTCTGGCCCGTGTCTCAAAATCTCTGATGTT
ACATTGCACAAGATAAAAATATATCATCATGCCTCCTCTAGACCAGCCAGGACAGAAATGCCTCGACTTC
GCTGCTACCCAAGGTTGCCGGGTGACGCACACCGTGGAAACGGATGAAGGCACGAACCCAGTGGACATAA
GCCTGTTCGGTTCGTAAGCTGTAATGCAAGTAGCGTATGCGCTCACGCAACTGGTCCAGAACCTTGACCG
AACGCAGCGGTGGTAACGGCGCAGTGGCGGTTTTCATGGCTTGTTATGACTGTTTTTTTGGGGTACAGTC
TATGCCTCGGGCATCCAAGCAGCAAGCGCGTTACGCCGTGGGTCGATGTTTGATGTTATGGAGCAGCAAC
GATGTTACGCAGCAGGGCAGTCGCCCTAAAACAAAGTTAAACATTATGAGGGAAGCGGTGATCGCCGAAG
TATCGACTCAACTATCAGAGGTAGTTGGCGTCATCGAGCGCCATCTCGAACCGACGTTGCTGGCCGTACA
TTTGTACGGCTCCGCAGTGGATGGCGGCCTGAAGCCACACAGTGATATTGATTTGCTGGTTACGGTGACC
GTAAGGCTTGATGAAACAACGCGGCGAGCTTTGATCAACGACCTTTTGGAAACTTCGGCTTCCCCTGGAG
AGAGCGAGATTCTCCGCGCTGTAGAAGTCACCATTGTTGTGCACGACGACATCATTCCGTGGCGTTATCC
AGCTAAGCGCGAACTGCAATTTGGAGAATGGCAGCGCAATGACATTCTTGCAGGTATCTTCGAGCCAGCC
ACGATCGACATTGATCTGGCTATCTTGCTGACAAAAGCAAGAGAACATAGCGTTGCCTTGGTAGGTCCAG
CGGCGGAGGAACTCTTTGATCCGGTTCCTGAACAGGATCTATTTGAGGCGCTAAATGAAACCTTAACGCT
ATGGAACTCGCCGCCCGACTGGGCTGGCGATGAGCGAAATGTAGTGCTTACGTTGTCCCGCATTTGGTAC
AGCGCAGTAACCGGCAAAATCGCGCCGAAGGATGTCGCTGCCGACTGGGCAATGGAGCGCCTGCCGGCCC
AGTATCAGCCCGTCATACTTGAAGCTAGACAGGCTTATCTTGGACAAGAAGAAGATCGCTTGGCCTCGCG
CGCAGATCAGTTGGAAGAATTTGTCCACTACGTGAAAGGCGAGATCACCAAGGTAGTCGGCAAATAACCC
TCGAGCCACCCATGACCAAAATCCCTTAACGTGAGTTACGCGTCGTTCCACTGAGCGTCAGACCCCGTAG
AAAAGATCAAAGGATCTTCTTGAGATCCTTTTTTTCTGCGCGTAATCTGCTGCTTGCAAACAAAAAAACC
ACCGCTACCAGCGGTGGTTTGTTTGCCGGATCAAGAGCTACCAACTCTTTTTCCGAAGGTAACTGGCTTC
AGCAGAGCGCAGATACCAAATACTGTTCTTCTAGTGTAGCCGTAGTTAGGCCACCACTTCAAGAACTCTG
TAGCACCGCCTACATACCTCGCTCTGCTAATCCTGTTACCAGTGGCTGCTGCCAGTGGCGATAAGTCGTG
TCTTACCGGGTTGGACTCAAGACGATAGTTACCGGATAAGGCGCAGCGGTCGGGCTGAACGGGGGGTTCG
TGCACACAGCCCAGCTTGGAGCGAACGACCTACACCGAACTGAGATACCTACAGCGTGAGCTATGAGAAA
GCGCCACGCTTCCCGAAGGGAGAAAGGCGGACAGGTATCCGGTAAGCGGCAGGGTCGGAACAGGAGAGCG
CACGAGGGAGCTTCCAGGGGGAAACGCCTGGTATCTTTATAGTCCTGTCGGGTTTCGCCACCTCTGACTT
GAGCGTCGATTTTTGTGATGCTCGTCAGGGGGGCGGAGCCTATGGAAAAACGCCAGCAACGCGGCCTTTT
TACGGTTCCTGGCCTTTTGCTGGCCTTTTGCTCACATGTT
Features (pLannotate 1.2.2; 12 found; start..end, strand, type, name):
    121..213     +  CDS            lacI (fragment): lac repressor; lacI; The lac repressor binds to the lac operator to inhibit transcription in E. coli. This inhibition can be relieved by adding lactose or isopropyl-β-D-thiogalactopyranoside (IPTG).
    268..295     -  terminator     rrnB T2 terminator: transcription terminator T2 from the E. coli rrnB gene
    427..470     +  terminator     rrnB T1 terminator: Escherichia coli rrnB; transcription terminator T1 from the E. coli rrnB gene
    517..553     -  CDS            lacZα (fragment): LacZα fragment of β-galactosidase; lacZ fragment
    570..665     +  protein_bind   attL3: mutant version of attL; recombination site for the Gateway® LR reaction LR Clonase™
    671..1204    +  CDS            BTC: BTC_HUMAN - Experimental evidence at protein level: Swiss-Prot protein existence level 1. Growth factor that binds to EGFR, ERBB4 and other EGF receptor family members. Potent mitogen for retinal pigment epithelial cells and vascular smooth muscle cells. From Homo sapiens (Human).
   1212..1307    -  protein_bind   attL3: mutant version of attL; recombination site for the Gateway® LR reaction LR Clonase™
   1326..1344    -  promoter       T7 promoter: promoter for bacteriophage T7 RNA polymerase
   1534..1557    +  promoter       Pc promoter (fragment): intI1 (promoter lies within the coding sequence); class 1 integron promoter
   1733..1789    +  CDS            GmR (fragment): gentamycin acetyltransferase; aacC1; confers resistance to gentamycin
   1796..2587    +  CDS            SmR: aminoglycoside adenylyltransferase (Murphy, 1985); aadA; confers resistance to spectinomycin and streptomycin
   2680..3268    +  rep_origin     ori: high-copy-number ColE1/pMB1/pBR322/pUC origin of replication
