[The description below was written by a language model from this plasmid's Addgene catalogue record and pLannotate feature annotations shown in this document.]
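Description:
pDONR223_BTC_WT is a Gateway entry clone built on the Invitrogen pDONR223 backbone. It carries the open reading frame of human betacellulin (BTC, reference transcript NM_001729.3), an EGF-family growth factor that binds EGFR, ERBB4 and related receptors. It belongs to the Target Accelerator Plasmid Collection, a set of clones made for systematic functional testing of cancer-associated alleles. The plasmid is propagated in E. coli from a high-copy ColE1/pUC-type origin. Selection is with spectinomycin, conferred by the aadA (SmR) aminoglycoside adenylyltransferase gene, which lies downstream of a class 1 integron Pc promoter fragment and a remnant of a gentamicin resistance gene.

The BTC coding sequence (about 530 bp in the 3,330 nt sequenced record) sits between two oppositely oriented attL recombination sites. The automated annotation labels both as attL3-type. These sites allow the ORF to be moved by an LR Clonase reaction into any compatible destination vector. The entry clone has no promoter driving the insert, so expression depends on the destination vector chosen. The ORF is in the "closed" configuration, with a stop codon directly after the coding sequence, so it yields native or N-terminally tagged protein but not C-terminal fusions. The rrnB T1 and T2 terminators upstream insulate the cassette from read-through transcription. A T7 promoter lies beyond the downstream attL site and points back toward the insert, and short lacI and lacZα fragments are backbone remnants.

Although the name designates the clone as wild type, the catalogue lists an L124M change relative to the reference. The record does not explain whether this is a natural variant, so users should take it into account.
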