Addgene plasmid #81904: pDONR223_BTC_WT
Purpose: Gateway Donor vector containing BTC , part of the Target Accelerator Plasmid Collection.
Depositing lab: Jesse Boehm & William Hahn & David Root. Depositing organization: Broad Institute. Publication: Systematic Functional Interrogation of Rare Cancer Variants Identifies Oncogenic Alleles. Kim E, Ilic N, Shrestha Y, Zou L, Kamburov A, Zhu C, Yang X, Lubonja R, Tran N, Nguyen C, Lawrence MS, Piccioni F, Bagul M, Doench JG, Chouinard CR, Wu X, Hogstrom L, Natoli T, Tamayo P, Horn H, Corsello SM, Lage K, Root DE, Subramanian A, Golub TR, Getz G, Boehm JS, Hahn WC. Cancer Discov. 2016 Jul;6(7):714-26. doi: 10.1158/2159-8290.CD-16-0160. Epub 2016 May 4. PubMed 27147599.
Backbone
  Vector backbone: pDONR223
  Backbone manufacturer: Invitrogen
  Backbone size w/o insert (bp): 2790
  Vector type: Gateway Entry vector
Growth in bacteria
  Bacterial resistance: Spectinomycin, 50 μg/mL
  Growth temperature: 37°C
  Growth strain: DH5alpha
  Copy number: High Copy
Gene/Insert
  Gene/Insert name: BTC (alt name: NM_001729.3)
  Species: H. sapiens (human)
  Mutation: L124M
  Entrez Gene: BTC
  Promoter: None
  Cloning method: Gateway Cloning
  Sequencing primers: 5′ M13pUC-fwd; 3′ M13-Rev
Terms and licenses: Academic/Nonprofit Terms; Industry Terms: Not Available to Industry
Depositor comments: Closed state: stop codon immediately follows insert
How to cite: pDONR223_BTC_WT was a gift from Jesse Boehm & William Hahn & David Root (Addgene plasmid # 81904 ; http://n2t.net/addgene:81904 ; RRID:Addgene_81904)
