>Addgene plasmid #81904 | pDONR223_BTC_WT | depositor partial sequence | sequence record 155223 | Insert sequence
ATGGACCGGGCCGCCCGGTGCAGCGGCGCCAGCTCCCTGCCACTGCTCCTGGCCCTTGCCCTGGGTCTAG
TGATCCTTCACTGTGTGGTGGCAGATGGGAATTCCACCAGAAGTCCTGAAACTAATGGCCTCCTCTGTGG
AGACCCTGAGGAAAACTGTGCAGCTACCACCACACAATCAAAGCGGAAAGGCCACTTCTCTAGGTGCCCC
AAGCAATACAAGCATTACTGCATCAAAGGGAGATGCCGCTTCGTGGTGGCCGAGCAGACGCCCTCCTGTG
TCTGTGATGAAGGCTACATTGGAGCAAGGTGTGAGAGAGTTGACTTGTTTTACCTAAGAGGAGACAGAGG
ACAGATTCTGGTGATTTGTATGATAGCAGTTATGGTAGTTTTTATTATTTTGGTCATCGGTGTCTGCACA
TGCTGTCACCCTCTTCGGAAACGTCGTAAAAGAAAGAAGAAAGAAGAAGAAATGGAAACTCTGGGTAAAG
ATATAACTCCTATCAATGAAGATATTGAAGAGACAAATATTGCT
